>Addgene plasmid #45867 | pCRII-Topo Frmd4b | addgene partial sequence | sequence record 65134 | M13pUC-rev 5'-AGCGGATAACAATTTCACACAGG-3'
AGCTATTTAGGTGACACTATAGAATACTCAAGCTATGCATCAAGCTTGGTACCGAGCTCGGATCCACTAG
TAACGGCCGCCAGTGTGCTGGAATTCGCCCTTTCCTGCAGCTCGGAGTAAATTCTTTCCTGTCAATCTCG
GCTTGTCACTTTGTGACTCGGATTTGCTTCTGGAGTTCAGGTCGTAGGCTTCATTTTCTACGGTTCACCA
CTTTAAGGCACACAATTCATCTACGGTGATGTGGGTTGGCTTTGTCCTCTGGGGTCCTTTCTGTTAGCAT
CTCCAGACACTTTTTCTGGATAAACTTGCCACCTCGAGCCCACCGTTCAGGTGACAGGCAAGGTCACCAG
TCTGAACAGTCAGTGTTGGGAAGCACAACAGGAATTGGTGGCATGTACCTTAAGAACATTCTCCAAGCAG
AGCTGGCCAGTGACTTCATTTCCTCTAGTCAGTGACTGTTAAGTTATAGTTACAGGATGCTATAGCAATC
AGAAGACTAGAATCCATATTAGGGCTCTTATGAAGAACATTGCTTTGCAATAGCCTAAAACATCTACACT
CATTCAGAACTTCATGAAAATCTAACTTCTCTTCAAGTAAGTTTCCAATACTGTCTAAACTGTCCTCATC
TCTTTGTAGAAACGGTGAGTTTTCTGTCAGCTCACAAGTTCAAACTCTGTGGAGATAAGCCACGATTCAG
GAGCTAAGGGCGAATTCTGCAGATATCCATCACACTGGCGGCCGCTCGAGCATGCATCTAGAGGGCCCAA
TTCGCCCTATAGTGAGTCGTATTACAATTCACTGGCCGTCGTTTTACAACGTCGTGACTGGGA
