[The description below was written by a language model from this plasmid's Addgene catalogue record.]
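Description:
pCRII-Topo Frmd4b is a bacterial cloning plasmid that serves as a template for making in situ hybridization riboprobes against mouse Frmd4b (also known as Grsp1 or GOBLIN). It is built on the commercial pCRII-TOPO backbone, a vector of about 4 kb designed for direct topoisomerase-mediated capture of PCR products. The total construct is roughly 4.6 kb. It is propagated in standard E. coli cloning strains under ampicillin selection; the copy number is not recorded, and no feature table is provided, so other backbone elements are not documented here.

The insert is a 603 bp fragment of the Mus musculus Frmd4b transcript, amplified by RT-PCR and TOPO-cloned into the vector. Repository sequencing places it at positions 3933–4535 of the reference mRNA, which differs from the coordinates shown on the depositor's plasmid map; the record states that the plasmid nonetheless functions as published. The fragment is not intended for protein expression. Instead, it sits between opposing T7 and Sp6 phage promoters, flanked by M13 forward and reverse primer sites used for sequence verification. Linearizing the plasmid on one side of the insert and transcribing in vitro from the opposite promoter gives run-off RNA of defined strand. According to the depositor, HindIII linearization with T7 transcription gives the sense (control) probe, and NotI linearization with Sp6 transcription gives the antisense (detecting) probe.

The construct was deposited in connection with a study identifying subtype-specific genes that distinguish subpopulations of callosal projection neurons, where such probes were used to map gene expression in mouse brain tissue.
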