Addgene plasmid #45867: pCRII-Topo Frmd4b
Depositing lab: Jeffrey Macklis. Depositing organization: Harvard University. Publication: Novel subtype-specific genes identify distinct subpopulations of callosal projection neurons. Molyneaux BJ, Arlotta P, Fame RM, MacDonald JL, MacQuarrie KL, Macklis JD. J Neurosci. 2009 Sep 30;29(39):12343-54. doi: 10.1523/JNEUROSCI.6108-08.2009. PubMed 19793993.
Backbone
  Vector backbone: pCRII-Topo
  Backbone manufacturer: Invitrogen
  Backbone size w/o insert (bp): 4000
  Total vector size (bp): 4600
  Vector type: in situ
Growth in bacteria
  Bacterial resistance: Ampicillin, 100 μg/mL
  Growth temperature: 37°C
  Growth strain: DH5alpha
  Copy number: Unknown
Gene/Insert
  Gene/Insert name: Frmd4b in situ probe (alt names: Frmd4b; Grsp1; GSP)
  Species: M. musculus (mouse)
  Insert size (bp): 603
  Mutation: contains bp# 3933-4535 of NM_145148.2
  GenBank ID: NM_145148
  Entrez Gene: Frmd4b (a.k.a. 6030440G05Rik, C87375, GOBLIN, GRSP1, R74720)
  Cloning method: TOPO Cloning
  Sequencing primers: 5′ M13 Rev, Sp6; 3′ T7, M13 Forward
Terms and licenses: Academic/Nonprofit Terms; Industry Terms: Not Available to Industry
Depositor comments: The Frmd4b fragment was amplified by RT-PCR using the following primer pair: AGCTCCTGAATCGTGGCTTA TCCTGCAGCTCGGAGTAAAT For in vitro transcription, use the HindIII restriction digest and T7 promoter for sense probe generation and the NotI restriction digest and Sp6 promoter for antisense probe generation. Please note that Addgene's sequencing results match bp# 3933-4535 of NM_145148.2, not bp# 3856-4458 as indicated on plasmid map as indicated on plasmid map as indicated on plasmid map. The plasmid functions as described in the associated publication.
How to cite: pCRII-Topo Frmd4b was a gift from Jeffrey Macklis (Addgene plasmid # 45867 ; http://n2t.net/addgene:45867 ; RRID:Addgene_45867)
